Addgene plasmid #115775: pLTR.gp140/EGFP.Revdelta38/DsRed
Purpose: HIV splicing reporter allows the assessment of the effect of LRAs on HIV-1 transcription and splicing.
Depositing lab: Damian Purcell. Depositing organization: University of Melbourne. Publication: High Throughput In Vitro Assessment of Latency Reversing Agents on HIV Transcription and Splicing. Khoury G, Purcell DFJ. J Vis Exp. 2019 Jan 22;(143). doi: 10.3791/58753. PubMed 30735158.
Backbone
  Vector backbone: pUC18
  Vector type: Mammalian Expression
Growth in bacteria
  Bacterial resistance: Ampicillin, 100 μg/mL
  Growth temperature: 37°C
  Growth strain: DH5alpha
  Copy number: High Copy
Gene/Insert
  Gene/Insert name: Envelope fused to EGFP (gp140-EGFP) and non-functional Rev protein fused to DsRed fluorescent protein (Rev-delta38-DsRed).
  Mutation: gp140 uncleaved (1190-91aa, KR > TG; truncated prior to the transmembrane domain at amino acid 1363); Revdelta38
  Promoter: HIV-1 (LTR)
  Tag / fusion protein: EGFP; dsReD (C terminal on insert)
  Cloning method: Restriction Enzyme; 5′ cloning site unknown (unknown if destroyed); 3′ cloning site unknown (unknown if destroyed)
Terms and licenses: Academic/Nonprofit Terms; Industry Terms: Not Available to Industry
Depositor comments: Also see Khoury et al. Retrovirology (2018) 15:36 https://doi.org/10.1186/s12977-018-0421-6
How to cite: pLTR.gp140/EGFP.Revdelta38/DsRed was a gift from Damian Purcell (Addgene plasmid # 115775 ; http://n2t.net/addgene:115775 ; RRID:Addgene_115775)
