[The description below was written by a language model from this plasmid's Addgene catalogue record and pLannotate feature annotations shown in this document.]
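Description:
pLTR.gp140/EGFP.Revdelta38/DsRed is a mammalian expression plasmid built on a pUC18 backbone that serves as a two-colour fluorescent reporter of HIV-1 transcription and splicing. It is propagated in E. coli as a high-copy plasmid through a ColE1/pUC-type origin and selected with ampicillin via the β-lactamase gene. Short annotated remnants of the pBR322 bom and rop regions lie next to the bacterial backbone elements.

The 8,281 nt sequence carries a subgenomic HIV-1 cassette flanked by LTR sequences, with the upstream HIV-1 LTR acting as the promoter. Downstream, the annotation shows the dimerisation initiation site, fragments of tat and vpu, the env coding region, the Rev response element, EGFP, a Rev fragment joined directly to DsRed-Express, further Rev sequence, nef and a second LTR segment. A nef-like fragment spanning the sequence origin just ahead of the first LTR probably reflects the U3 overlap with nef. According to the record, the envelope is a gp140 form made uncleavable by a KR-to-TG substitution and truncated before the transmembrane domain, fused to EGFP. Rev is a non-functional delta38 version fused to DsRed.

Because env lies within intronic sequence relative to the Rev exons, EGFP would be expected to report unspliced or incompletely spliced, env-type transcripts and DsRed the fully spliced Rev-type message, although the record does not spell out this assignment. The inactive Rev presumably prevents the reporter from driving its own RRE-dependent export. The stated use is to assess how latency reversing agents affect HIV-1 transcription and splicing, and the associated publication describes a high-throughput in vitro format.
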