Features (pLannotate 1.2.2; 18 found; start..end, strand, type, name):
    377..634     +  LTR            5' LTR (truncated): truncated 5' long terminal repeat (LTR) from HIV-1
    693..732     +  ncRNA          HIV-1 DIS: Accession: RF00175 - Human immunodeficiency virus type 1 dimerisation initiation site
    737..829     +  CDS            tat (fragment): TAT_HV1H2 - Experimental evidence at protein level: Swiss-Prot protein existence level 1. Extracellular circulating Tat can be endocytosed by surrounding uninfected cells via the binding to several surface receptors such as CD26, CXCR4, heparan sulfate proteoglycans (HSPG) or LDLR. Neurons are rarely infected, but they internalize Tat via their LDLR. Through its interaction with nuclear HATs, Tat is potentially able to control the acetylation-dependent cellular gene expression. Modulates the expression of many cellular genes involved in cell survival, proliferation or in coding for cytokines o
    860..967     +  CDS            vpu (fragment): VPU_HV1ET - Protein inferred from homology: Swiss-Prot protein existence level 3. Enhances virion budding by targeting host CD4 and Tetherin/BST2 to proteasome degradation. Degradation of CD4 prevents any unwanted premature interactions between viral Env and its host receptor CD4 in the endoplasmic reticulum. Degradation of antiretroviral protein Tetherin/BST2 is important for virion budding, as BST2 tethers new viral particles to the host cell membrane. Mechanistically, Vpu bridges either CD4 or BST2 to BTRC, a substrate recognition subunit of the Skp1/Cullin/F-box protein E3 ubiquitin ligase
   1005..2273    +  CDS            env: ENV_HV1N5 - Experimental evidence at protein level: Swiss-Prot protein existence level 1. From Human immunodeficiency virus type 1 group M subtype B (isolate NY5) (HIV-1).
   2492..2828    +  ncRNA          RRE: Accession: RF00036 - HIV Rev response element
   3056..3773    +  CDS            EGFP (fragment): the original enhanced GFP (Yang et al., 1996) mammalian codon-optimized
   3891..3925    +  CDS            Rev (fragment): human immunodeficiency virus 1 (HIV-1) Rev protein; rev; enhances nuclear export of unspliced and incompletely spliced viral mRNAs
   3926..4597    +  CDS            DsRed-Express: DsRed-Express is a basic (constitutively fluorescent) orange fluorescent protein published in 2002, derived from Discosoma sp.. It is reported to be a rapidly-maturing tetramer with low acid sensitivity.
   4599..4837    +  CDS            Rev (fragment): human immunodeficiency virus 1 (HIV-1) Rev protein; rev; enhances nuclear export of unspliced and incompletely spliced viral mRNAs
   4981..5598    +  CDS            nef: NEF_HV1B1 - Experimental evidence at protein level: Swiss-Prot protein existence level 1. Extracellular Nef protein targets CD4(+) T-lymphocytes for apoptosis by interacting with CXCR4 surface receptors. From Human immunodeficiency virus type 1 group M subtype B (isolate BH10) (HIV-1).
   5723..5903    +  LTR            5' LTR (truncated): truncated 5' long terminal repeat (LTR) from HIV-1
   5938..5986    -  misc_feature   bom (fragment): basis of mobility region from pBR322
   6088..6123    -  CDS            rop (fragment): Rop protein, which maintains plasmids at low copy number; rop
   6218..6322    +  promoter       AmpR promoter: bla
   6323..7183    +  CDS            AmpR: β-lactamase; bla; confers resistance to ampicillin, carbenicillin, and related antibiotics
   7354..7942    +  rep_origin     ori: high-copy-number ColE1/pMB1/pBR322/pUC origin of replication
   8281..329     +  CDS            nef (fragment) (across the origin): NEF_HV1A2 - Experimental evidence at protein level: Swiss-Prot protein existence level 1. Extracellular Nef protein targets CD4(+) T-lymphocytes for apoptosis by interacting with CXCR4 surface receptors. From Human immunodeficiency virus type 1 group M subtype B (isolate ARV2/SF2) (HIV-1).
>Addgene plasmid #115775 | pLTR.gp140/EGFP.Revdelta38/DsRed | addgene full sequence | sequence record 224438 | Addgene NGS Result
TGGAAGGGCTAATTTGGTCCCAAAAAAGACAAGAGATCCTTGATCTGTGGATCTACCACACACAAGGCTA
CTTCCCTGATTGGCAGAACTACACACCAGGGCCAGGGATCAGATATCCACTGACCTTTGGATGGTGCTTC
AAGTTAGTACCAGTTGAACCAGAGCAAGTAGAAGAGGCCAATGAAGGAGAGAACAACAGCTTGTTACACC
CTATGAGCCAGCATGGGATGGAGGACCCGGAGGGAGAAGTATTAGTGTGGAAGTTTGACAGCCTCCTAGC
ATTTCGTCACATGGCCCGAGAGCTGCATCCGGAGTACTACAAAGACTGCTGACATCGAGCTTTCTACAAG
GGACTTTCCGCTGGGGACTTTCCAGGGAGGTGTGGCCTGGGCGGGACTGGGGAGTGGCGAGCCCTCAGAT
GCTACATATAAGCAGCTGCTTTTTGCCTGTACTGGGTCTCTCTGGTTAGACCAGATCTGAGCCTGGGAGC
TCTCTGGCTAACTAGGGAACCCACTGCTTAAGCCTCAATAAAGCTTGCCTTGAGTGCTCAAAGTAGTGTG
TGCCCGTCTGTTGTGTGACTCTGGTAACTAGAGATCCCTCAGACCCTTTTAGTCAGTGTGGAAAATCTCT
AGCAGTGGCGCCCGAACAGGGACTTGAAAGCGAAAGTAAAGCCAGAGGAGATCTCTCGACGCAGGACTCG
GCTTGCTGAAGCGCGCACGGCAAGAGGCGAGGGGCGGCGACTGGCATCTCCTATGGCAGGAAGAAGCGGA
GACAGCGACGAAGAGCTCATCAGAACAGTCAGACTCATCAAGCTTCTCTATCAAAGCAGTAAGTAGTACA
TGTAATGCAACCTATAATAGTAGCAATAGTAGCATTAGTAGTAGCAATAATAATAGCAATAGTTGTGTGG
TCCATAGTAATCATAGAATATAGGAAAATATTAAGACAAAGAAAAATAGACAGGTTAATTGATAGACTAA
TAGAAAGAGCAGAAGACAGTGGCAATGAGAGTGAAGGAGAAGTATCAGCACTTGTGGAGATGGGGGTGGA
AATGGGGCACCATGCTCCTTGGGATATTGATGATCTGTAGTGCTACAGAAAAATTGTGGGTCACAGTCTA
TTATGGGGTACCTGTGTGGAAGGAAGCAACCACCACTCTATTTTGTGCATCAGATGCTAAAGCATATGAT
ACAGAGGTACATAATGTTTGGGCCACACATGCCTGTGTACCCACAGACCCCAACCCACAAGAAGTAGTAT
TGGTAAATGTGACAGAAAATTTTAACATGTGGAAAAATGACATGGTAGAACAGATGCATGAGGATATAAT
CAGTTTATGGGATCAAAGCCTAAAGCCATGTGTAAAATTAACCCCACTCTGTGTTAGTTTAAAGTGCACT
GATTTGAAGAATGATACTAATACCAATAGTAGTAGCGGGAGAATGATAATGGAGAAAGGAGAGATAAAAA
ACTGCTCTTTCAATATCAGCACAAGCATAAGAGATAAGGTGCAGAAAGAATATGCATTCTTTTATAAACT
TGATATAGTACCAATAGATAATACCAGCTATAGGTTGATAAGTTGTAACACCTCAGTCATTACACAGGCC
TGTCCAAAGGTATCCTTTGAGCCAATTCCCATACATTATTGTGCCCCGGCTGGTTTTGCGATTCTAAAAT
GTAATAATAAGACGTTCAATGGAACAGGACCATGTACAAATGTCAGCACAGTACAATGTACACATGGAAT
CAGGCCAGTAGTATCAACTCAACTGCTGTTAAATGGCAGTCTAGCAGAAGAAGATGTAGTAATTAGATCT
GCCAATTTCACAGACAATGCTAAAACCATAATAGTACAGCTGAACACATCTGTAGAAATTAATTGTACAA
GACCCAACAACAATACAAGAAAAAGTATCCGTATCCAGAGGGGACCAGGGAGAGCATTTGTTACAATAGG
AAAAATAGGAAATATGAGACAAGCACATTGTAACATTAGTAGAGCAAAATGGAATGCCACTTTAAAACAG
ATAGCTAGCAAATTAAGAGAACAATTTGGAAATAATAAAACAATAATCTTTAAGCAATCCTCAGGAGGGG
ACCCAGAAATTGTAACGCACAGTTTTAATTGTGGAGGGGAATTTTTCTACTGTAATTCAACACAACTGTT
TAATAGTACTTGGTTTAATAGTACTTGGAGTACTGAAGGGTCAAATAACACTGAAGGAAGTGACACAATC
ACACTCCCATGCAGAATAAAACAATTTATAAACATGTGGCAGGAAGTAGGAAAAGCAATGTATGCCCCTC
CCATCAGTGGACAAATTAGATGTTCATCAAATATTACTGGGCTGCTATTAACAAGAGATGGTGGTAATAA
CAACAATGGGTCCGAGATCTTCAGACCTGGAGGAGGCGATATGAGGGACAATTGGAGAAGTGAATTATAT
AAATATAAAGTAGTAAAAATTGAACCATTAGGAGTAGCACCCACCAAGGCAAAGAGAAGAGTGGTGCAGA
GAGAAACCGGTGCAGTGGGAATAGGAGCTTTGTTCCTTGGGTTCTTGGGAGCAGCAGGAAGCACTATGGG
CGCAGCGTCAATGACGCTGACGGTACAGGCCAGACAATTATTGTCTGATATAGTGCAGCAGCAGAACAAT
TTGCTGAGGGCTATTGAGGCGCAACAGCATCTGTTGCAACTCACAGTCTGGGGCATCAAACAGCTCCAGG
CAAGAATCCTGGCTGTGGAAAGATACCTAAAGGATCAACAGCTCCTGGGGATTTGGGGTTGCTCTGGAAA
ACTCATTTGCACCACTGCTGTGCCTTGGAATGCTAGTTGGAGTAATAAATCTCTGGAACAGATTTGGAAT
AACATGACCTGGATGGAGTGGGACAGAGAAATTAACAATTACACAAGCTTAATACACTCCTTAATTGAAG
AATCGCAAAACCAGCAAGAAAAGAATGAACAAGAATTATTGGAATTAGATAAATGGGCAAGTTTGTGGAA
TTGGTTTAACATAACAAATTGGCTGTGGTATATAAAAGCTAGCACGGTGAGCAAGGGCGAGGAGCTGTTC
ACCGGGGTGGTGCCCATCCTGGTCGAGCTGGACGGCGACGTAAACGGCCACAAGTTCAGCGTGTCCGGCG
AGGGCGAGGGCGATGCCACCTACGGCAAGCTGACCCTGAAGTTCATCTGCACCACCGGCAAGCTGCCCGT
GCCCTGGCCCACCCTCGTGACCACCCTGACCTACGGCGTGCAGTGCTTCAGCCGCTACCCCGACCACATG
AAGCAGCACGACTTCTTCAAGTCCGCCATGCCCGAAGGCTACGTCCAGGAGCGCACCATCTTCTTCAAGG
ACGACGGCAACTACAAGACCCGCGCCGAGGTGAAGTTCGAGGGCGACACCCTGGTGAACCGCATCGAGCT
GAAGGGCATCGACTTCAAGGAGGACGGCAACATCCTGGGGCACAAGCTGGAGTACAACTACAACAGCCAC
AACGTCTATATCATGGCCGACAAGCAGAAGAACGGCATCAAGGTGAACTTCAAGATCCGCCACAACATCG
AGGACGGCAGCGTGCAGCTCGCCGACCACTACCAGCAGAACACCCCCATCGGCGACGGCCCCGTGCTGCT
GCCCGACAACCACTACCTGAGCACCCAGTCCGCCCTGAGCAAAGACCCCAACGAGAAGCGCGATCACATG
GTCCTGCTGGAGTTCGTGACCGCCGCCGGGATCACTCTCGGCATGGACGAGCTGTACAAGTAAAGCGGCC
GCGACTCTAGCTAAATGATAGTAGGAGGCTTGGTAGGTTTAAGAATAGTTTTTGCTGTACTTTCTATAGT
GAATAGAGTTAGGCAGGGATATTCACCATTATCGTTTCAGACCCACCTCCCAATCCCGAGGGGACCCGAC
AGGCCGCCTCCTCCGAGGACGTCATCAAGGAGTTCATGCGCTTCAAGGTGCGCATGGAGGGCTCCGTGAA
CGGCCACGAGTTCGAGATCGAGGGCGAGGGCGAGGGCCGCCCCTACGAGGGCACCCAGACCGCCAAGCTG
AAGGTGACCAAGGGCGGCCCCCTGCCCTTCGCCTGGGACATCCTGTCCCCCCAGTTCCAGTACGGCTCCA
AGGTGTACGTGAAGCACCCCGCCGACATCCCCGACTACAAGAAGCTGTCCTTCCCCGAGGGCTTCAAGTG
GGAGCGCGTGATGAACTTCGAGGACGGCGGCGTGGTGACCGTGACCCAGGACTCCTCCCTGCAGGACGGC
TCCTTCATCTACAAGGTGAAGTTCATCGGCGTGAACTTCCCCTCCGACGGCCCCGTAATGCAGAAGAAGA
CTATGGGCTGGGAGGCCTCCACCGAGCGCCTGTACCCCCGCGACGGCGTGCTGAAGGGCGAGATCCACAA
GGCCCTGAAGCTGAAGGACGGCGGCCACTACCTGGTGGAGTTCAAGTCCATCTACATGGCCAAGAAGCCC
GTGCAGCTGCCCGGCTACTACTACGTGGACTCCAAGCTGGACATCACCTCCCACAACGAGGACTACACCA
TCGTGGAGCAGTACGAGCGCGCCGAGGGCCGCCACCACCTGTTCCTGTGAAGGAATAGAAGAAGAAGGTG
GAGAGAGAGACAGAGACAGATCCATTCGATTAGTGAACGGATCCTTAGCACTTATCTGGGACGATCTGCG
GAGCCTGTGCCTCTTCAGCTACCACCACTTGAGAGACTTACTCTTGATTGTAACGAGGATTGTGGAACTT
CTGGGACGCAGGGGGTGGGAAGCCCTCAAATATTGGTGGAATCTCCTACAGTATTGGAGTCAGGAACTAA
AGAATAGTGCTGTTAACTTGCTCAATGCCACAGCCATAGCAGTAGCTGAGGGGACAGATAGGGTTATAGA
AGTATTACAAGCAGCTTATAGAGCTATTCGCCACATACCTAGAAGAATAAGACAGGGCTTGGAAAGGATT
TTGCTATAAGATGGGTGGCAAGTGGTCAAAAAGTAGTGTGATTGGATGGCCTGCTGTAAGGGAAAGAATG
AGACGAGCTGAGCCAGCAGCAGATGGGGTGGGAGCAGTATCTCGAGACCTAGAAAAACATGGAGCAATCA
CAAGTAGCAATACAGCAGCTAACAATGCTGCTTGTGCCTGGCTAGAAGCACAAGAGGAGGAAGAGGTGGG
TTTTCCAGTCACACCTCAGGTACCTTTAAGACCAATGACTTACAAGGCAGCTGTAGATCTTAGCCACTTT
TTAAAAGAAAAGGGGGGACTGGAAGGGCTAATTCACTCCCAAAGAAGACAAGATATCCTTGATCTGTGGA
TCTACCACACACAAGGCTACTTCCCTGATTGGCAGAACTACACACCAGGGCCAGGGGTCAGATATCCACT
GACCTTTGGATGGTGCTACAAGCTAGTACCAGTTGAGCCAGATAAGGTAGAAGAGGCCAATAAAGGAGAG
AACACCAGCTTGTTACACCCTGTGAGCCTGCATGGAATGGATGACCCTGAGAGAGAAGTGTTAGAGTGGA
GGTTTGACAGCCGCCTAGCATTTCATCACGTGGCCCGAGAGCTGCATCCGGAGTACTTCAAGAACTGCTG
ACATCGAGCTTGCTACAAGGGACTTTCCGCTGGGGACTTTCCAGGGAGGCGTGGCCTGGGCGGGACTGGG
GAGTGGCGAGCCCTCAGATGCTGCATATAAGCAGCTGCTTTTTGCCTGTACTGGGTCTCTCTGGTTAGAC
CAGATCTGAGCCTGGGAGCTCTCTGGCTAACTAGGGAACCCACTGCTTAAGCCTCAATAAAGCTTGCCTT
GAGTGCTTCAAGTAGTGTGTGCCCGTCTGTTGTGTGACTCTGGTAACTAGAGATCCCTCAGACCCTTTTA
GTCAGTGTGGAAAATCTCTAGCACCCAGGAGGTAGAGGTTGCAGTGAGCCAAGATCCATGGTGCACTCTC
AGTACAATCTGCTCTGATGCCGCATAGTTAAGCCAGCCCCGACACCCGCCAACACCCGCTGACGCGCCCT
GACGGGCTTGTCTGCTCCCGGCATCCGCTTACAGACAAGCTGTGACCGTCTCCGGGAGCTGCATGTGTCA
GAGGTTTTCACCGTCATCACCGAAACGCGCGAGACGAAAGGGCCTCGTGATACGCCTATTTTTATAGGTT
AATGTCATGATAATAATGGTTTCTTAGACGTCAGGTGGCACTTTTCGGGGAAATGTGCGCGGAACCCCTA
TTTGTTTATTTTTCTAAATACATTCAAATATGTATCCGCTCATGAGACAATAACCCTGATAAATGCTTCA
ATAATATTGAAAAAGGAAGAGTATGAGTATTCAACATTTCCGTGTCGCCCTTATTCCCTTTTTTGCGGCA
TTTTGCCTTCCTGTTTTTGCTCACCCAGAAACGCTGGTGAAAGTAAAAGATGCTGAAGATCAGTTGGGTG
CACGAGTGGGTTACATCGAACTGGATCTCAACAGCGGTAAGATCCTTGAGAGTTTTCGCCCCGAAGAACG
TTTTCCAATGATGAGCACTTTTAAAGTTCTGCTATGTGGCGCGGTATTATCCCGTATTGACGCCGGGCAA
GAGCAACTCGGTCGCCGCATACACTATTCTCAGAATGACTTGGTTGAGTACTCACCAGTCACAGAAAAGC
ATCTTACGGATGGCATGACAGTAAGAGAATTATGCAGTGCTGCCATAACCATGAGTGATAACACTGCGGC
CAACTTACTTCTGACAACGATCGGAGGACCGAAGGAGCTAACCGCTTTTTTGCACAACATGGGGGATCAT
GTAACTCGCCTTGATCGTTGGGAACCGGAGCTGAATGAAGCCATACCAAACGACGAGCGTGACACCACGA
TGCCTGTAGCAATGGCAACAACGTTGCGCAAACTATTAACTGGCGAACTACTTACTCTAGCTTCCCGGCA
ACAATTAATAGACTGGATGGAGGCGGATAAAGTTGCAGGACCACTTCTGCGCTCGGCCCTTCCGGCTGGC
TGGTTTATTGCTGATAAATCTGGAGCCGGTGAGCGTGGGTCTCGCGGTATCATTGCAGCACTGGGGCCAG
ATGGTAAGCCCTCCCGTATCGTAGTTATCTACACGACGGGGAGTCAGGCAACTATGGATGAACGAAATAG
ACAGATCGCTGAGATAGGTGCCTCACTGATTAAGCATTGGTAACTGTCAGACCAAGTTTACTCATATATA
CTTTAGATTGATTTAAAACTTCATTTTTAATTTAAAAGGATCTAGGTGAAGATCCTTTTTGATAATCTCA
TGACCAAAATCCCTTAACGTGAGTTTTCGTTCCACTGAGCGTCAGACCCCGTAGAAAAGATCAAAGGATC
TTCTTGAGATCCTTTTTTTCTGCGCGTAATCTGCTGCTTGCAAACAAAAAAACCACCGCTACCAGCGGTG
GTTTGTTTGCCGGATCAAGAGCTACCAACTCTTTTTCCGAAGGTAACTGGCTTCAGCAGAGCGCAGATAC
CAAATACTGTTCTTCTAGTGTAGCCGTAGTTAGGCCACCACTTCAAGAACTCTGTAGCACCGCCTACATA
CCTCGCTCTGCTAATCCTGTTACCAGTGGCTGCTGCCAGTGGCGATAAGTCGTGTCTTACCGGGTTGGAC
TCAAGACGATAGTTACCGGATAAGGCGCAGCGGTCGGGCTGAACGGGGGGTTCGTGCACACAGCCCAGCT
TGGAGCGAACGACCTACACCGAACTGAGATACCTACAGCGTGAGCTATGAGAAAGCGCCACGCTTCCCGA
AGGGAGAAAGGCGGACAGGTATCCGGTAAGCGGCAGGGTCGGAACAGGAGAGCGCACGAGGGAGCTTCCA
GGGGGAAACGCCTGGTATCTTTATAGTCCTGTCGGGTTTCGCCACCTCTGACTTGAGCGTCGATTTTTGT
GATGCTCGTCAGGGGGGCGGAGCCTATGGAAAAACGCCAGCAACGCGGCCTTTTTACGGTTCCTGGCCTT
TTGCTGGCCTTTTGCTCACATGTTCTTTCCTGCGTTATCCCCTGATTCTGTGGATAACCGTATTACCGCC
TTTGAGTGAGCTGATACCGCTCGCCGCAGCCGAACGACCGAGCGCAGCGAGTCAGTGAGCGAGGATGGTG
ACCTTCGTGCACATGGCCGGAGGAACTGCCATGTCGGAGGTGCAAGCACACCTGCGCATCAGAGTCCTTG
GTGTGGAGGGAGGGACCAGCGCAGCTTCCAGCCATCCACCTGATGAACAGAACCTAGGGAAAGCCCCAGT
TCTACTTACACCAGGAAAGGC
